Addgene plasmid #146268: pETM-60-NusA-HsTNRC6B-UBA_F
Purpose: Bacterial Expression of HsTNRC6B-UBA
Depositing lab: Elisa Izaurralde. Depositing organization: Max Planck Institute for Developmental Biology.
Backbone
  Vector backbone: Unknown
  Vector type: Bacterial Expression
Growth in bacteria
  Bacterial resistance: Kanamycin, 50 μg/mL
  Growth temperature: 37°C
  Growth strain: DH5alpha
  Copy number: Low Copy
Gene/Insert
  Gene/Insert name: HsTNRC6B-UBA
  Species: H. sapiens (human)
  Entrez Gene: TNRC6B (a.k.a. GDSBA)
  Cloning method: Unknown
Terms and licenses: Academic/Nonprofit Terms; Industry Terms: Not Available to Industry
Depositor comments: Plasmids from this collection were made available to the research community and donated after the lab closed. Please note that the sequence provided by the depositing laboratory may be theoretical/predicted or based on Sanger sequencing results. There may be discrepancies between sequencing results obtained by Addgene and the depositor sequence. If an Addgene verified sequence is not available, please contact before placing your order to request that our lab fully sequence the plasmid.
How to cite: pETM-60-NusA-HsTNRC6B-UBA_F was a gift from Elisa Izaurralde (Addgene plasmid # 146268 ; http://n2t.net/addgene:146268 ; RRID:Addgene_146268)
