[The description below was written by a language model from this plasmid's Addgene catalogue record and pLannotate feature annotations shown in this document.]
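Description:
pETM-60-NusA-HsTNRC6B-UBA_F is a 6,962 nt bacterial expression plasmid for producing the UBA region of human TNRC6B in E. coli as a NusA fusion. The catalogue lists the backbone as unknown, but the name points to pETM-60, and the annotated features fit a pET-style T7 expression vector. It carries a ColE1/pBR322-type origin together with the bom site and the rop gene, which keeps copy number low, consistent with the "low copy" entry. An f1 origin is also present. Selection is by kanamycin through an aph(3')-Ia gene. The short tetracycline-resistance fragments and partial AmpR promoter called by the annotation software appear to be non-functional backbone remnants.

Expression is driven by a T7 promoter followed by a lac operator and the T7 gene 10 ribosome binding site. The plasmid-borne lacI gene supplies repressor, so transcription depends on T7 RNA polymerase in the host and is induced with IPTG. The open reading frame begins with NusA, a highly soluble E. coli protein used as a solubility-enhancing partner. This is followed by a 6xHis tag for metal-affinity purification and a short match to a TEV-containing composite tag, most likely a TEV protease cleavage site for removing the fusion partner.

The TNRC6B-UBA insert itself is not annotated. It presumably occupies the unannotated interval of about 190 nt between the TEV-like element and a second, downstream His-tag match. Whether that second His stretch is translated in frame with the insert cannot be determined from the record. A T7 terminator closes the cassette. The stated purpose is bacterial expression of the domain; no specific downstream application is recorded.
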