Features (pLannotate 1.2.2; 21 found; start..end, strand, type, name):
     12..467     +  rep_origin     f1 ori (sequence partly withheld): f1 bacteriophage origin of replication; arrow indicates direction of (+) strand synthesis
    494..551     +  promoter       AmpR promoter (fragment): bla
    560..1375    -  CDS            KanR: aminoglycoside phosphotransferase; aph(3')-Ia; confers resistance to kanamycin in bacteria or G418 (Geneticin®) in eukaryotes
   1497..2085    +  rep_origin     ori: high-copy-number ColE1/pMB1/pBR322/pUC origin of replication
   2271..2413    -  misc_feature   bom: basis of mobility region from pBR322
   2515..2706    -  CDS            rop: Rop protein, which maintains plasmids at low copy number; rop
   2723..3103    +  CDS            YPB1_ECOLX: Protein predicted: Swiss-Prot protein existence level 4. From Escherichia coli.
   3175..3466    -  CDS            TcR (fragment): tetracycline efflux protein; tet; confers resistance to tetracycline
   3481..3502    -  protein_bind   CAP binding site: CAP binding activates transcription in the presence of cAMP. E. coli catabolite activator protein
   3515..4597    -  CDS            lacI: lac repressor; lacI; The lac repressor binds to the lac operator to inhibit transcription in E. coli. This inhibition can be relieved by adding lactose or isopropyl-β-D-thiogalactopyranoside (IPTG).
   4598..4675    -  promoter       lacI promoter: lacI
   4683..4962    -  CDS            TcR (fragment): tetracycline efflux protein; tet; confers resistance to tetracycline
   4984..5002    +  promoter       T7 promoter: promoter for bacteriophage T7 RNA polymerase
   5003..5027    +  protein_bind   lac operator: The lac repressor binds to the lac operator to inhibit transcription in E. coli. This inhibition can be relieved by adding lactose or isopropyl-β-D-thiogalactopyranoside (IPTG). lac repressor encoded by lacI
   5042..5064    +  RBS            RBS: efficient ribosome binding site from bacteriophage T7 gene 10 (Olins and Rangwala, 1989)
   5074..6552    +  CDS            NusA: transcription elongation protein (N utilization substance protein A); nusA; highly soluble in E. coli
   6568..6585    +  CDS            7xHis (fragment): 6xHis affinity tag
   6592..6614    +  CDS            capTEV™ (fragment): composite tag for in vivo biotinylation, TEV protease cleavage, and 6xHis tagging
   6806..6823    +  CDS            9xHis (fragment): 9xHis affinity tag
   6833..6882    +  CDS            SET1 (fragment): solubility-enhancement tag derived from T7 phage gene 10B
   6890..6937    +  terminator     T7 terminator: transcription terminator for bacteriophage T7 RNA polymerase
>Addgene plasmid #146268 | pETM-60-NusA-HsTNRC6B-UBA_F | depositor full sequence | sequence record 288713 | Full Sequence
TGGCGAATGGG
[124 nt withheld, positions 12-135]
C
[91 nt withheld, positions 137-227]
A
[49 nt withheld, positions 229-277]
CCTTTGACGTTGGAGTCCACGTTCTTT
[37 nt withheld, positions 305-341]
ACCCTATCTCGGTCTATTCTTTTGATTTATAAGGGATTTTGCCGATTTCGGCCTATTGGTTAAAAAATGA
GCTGATTTAACAAAAATTTAACGCGAATTTTAACAAAATATTAACGTTTACAATTTCAGGTGGCACTTTT
CGGGGAAATGTGCGCGGAACCCCTATTTGTTTATTTTTCTAAATACATTCAAATATGTATCCGCTCATGA
ATTAATTCTTAGAAAAACTCATCGAGCATCAAATGAAACTGCAATTTATTCATATCAGGATTATCAATAC
CATATTTTTGAAAAAGCCGTTTCTGTAATGAAGGAGAAAACTCACCGAGGCAGTTCCATAGGATGGCAAG
ATCCTGGTATCGGTCTGCGATTCCGACTCGTCCAACATCAATACAACCTATTAATTTCCCCTCGTCAAAA
ATAAGGTTATCAAGTGAGAAATCACCATGAGTGACGACTGAATCCGGTGAGAATGGCAAAAGTTTATGCA
TTTCTTTCCAGACTTGTTCAACAGGCCAGCCATTACGCTCGTCATCAAAATCACTCGCATCAACCAAACC
GTTATTCATTCGTGATTGCGCCTGAGCGAGACGAAATACGCGATCGCTGTTAAAAGGACAATTACAAACA
GGAATCGAATGCAACCGGCGCAGGAACACTGCCAGCGCATCAACAATATTTTCACCTGAATCAGGATATT
CTTCTAATACCTGGAATGCTGTTTTCCCGGGGATCGCAGTGGTGAGTAACCATGCATCATCAGGAGTACG
GATAAAATGCTTGATGGTCGGAAGAGGCATAAATTCCGTCAGCCAGTTTAGTCTGACCATCTCATCTGTA
ACATCATTGGCAACGCTACCTTTGCCATGTTTCAGAAACAACTCTGGCGCATCGGGCTTCCCATACAATC
GATAGATTGTCGCACCTGATTGCCCGACATTATCGCGAGCCCATTTATACCCATATAAATCAGCATCCAT
GTTGGAATTTAATCGCGGCCTAGAGCAAGACGTTTCCCGTTGAATATGGCTCATAACACCCCTTGTATTA
CTGTTTATGTAAGCAGACAGTTTTATTGTTCATGACCAAAATCCCTTAACGTGAGTTTTCGTTCCACTGA
GCGTCAGACCCCGTAGAAAAGATCAAAGGATCTTCTTGAGATCCTTTTTTTCTGCGCGTAATCTGCTGCT
TGCAAACAAAAAAACCACCGCTACCAGCGGTGGTTTGTTTGCCGGATCAAGAGCTACCAACTCTTTTTCC
GAAGGTAACTGGCTTCAGCAGAGCGCAGATACCAAATACTGTCCTTCTAGTGTAGCCGTAGTTAGGCCAC
CACTTCAAGAACTCTGTAGCACCGCCTACATACCTCGCTCTGCTAATCCTGTTACCAGTGGCTGCTGCCA
GTGGCGATAAGTCGTGTCTTACCGGGTTGGACTCAAGACGATAGTTACCGGATAAGGCGCAGCGGTCGGG
CTGAACGGGGGGTTCGTGCACACAGCCCAGCTTGGAGCGAACGACCTACACCGAACTGAGATACCTACAG
CGTGAGCTATGAGAAAGCGCCACGCTTCCCGAAGGGAGAAAGGCGGACAGGTATCCGGTAAGCGGCAGGG
TCGGAACAGGAGAGCGCACGAGGGAGCTTCCAGGGGGAAACGCCTGGTATCTTTATAGTCCTGTCGGGTT
TCGCCACCTCTGACTTGAGCGTCGATTTTTGTGATGCTCGTCAGGGGGGCGGAGCCTATGGAAAAACGCC
AGCAACGCGGCCTTTTTACGGTTCCTGGCCTTTTGCTGGCCTTTTGCTCACATGTTCTTTCCTGCGTTAT
CCCCTGATTCTGTGGATAACCGTATTACCGCCTTTGAGTGAGCTGATACCGCTCGCCGCAGCCGAACGAC
CGAGCGCAGCGAGTCAGTGAGCGAGGAAGCGGAAGAGCGCCTGATGCGGTATTTTCTCCTTACGCATCTG
TGCGGTATTTCACACCGCATATATGGTGCACTCTCAGTACAATCTGCTCTGATGCCGCATAGTTAAGCCA
GTATACACTCCGCTATCGCTACGTGACTGGGTCATGGCTGCGCCCCGACACCCGCCAACACCCGCTGACG
CGCCCTGACGGGCTTGTCTGCTCCCGGCATCCGCTTACAGACAAGCTGTGACCGTCTCCGGGAGCTGCAT
GTGTCAGAGGTTTTCACCGTCATCACCGAAACGCGCGAGGCAGCTGCGGTAAAGCTCATCAGCGTGGTCG
TGAAGCGATTCACAGATGTCTGCCTGTTCATCCGCGTCCAGCTCGTTGAGTTTCTCCAGAAGCGTTAATG
TCTGGCTTCTGATAAAGCGGGCCATGTTAAGGGCGGTTTTTTCCTGTTTGGTCACTGATGCCTCCGTGTA
AGGGGGATTTCTGTTCATGGGGGTAATGATACCGATGAAACGAGAGAGGATGCTCACGATACGGGTTACT
GATGATGAACATGCCCGGTTACTGGAACGTTGTGAGGGTAAACAACTGGCGGTATGGATGCGGCGGGACC
AGAGAAAAATCACTCAGGGTCAATGCCAGCGCTTCGTTAATACAGATGTAGGTGTTCCACAGGGTAGCCA
GCAGCATCCTGCGATGCAGATCCGGAACATAATGGTGCAGGGCGCTGACTTCCGCGTTTCCAGACTTTAC
GAAACACGGAAACCGAAGACCATTCATGTTGTTGCTCAGGTCGCAGACGTTTTGCAGCAGCAGTCGCTTC
ACGTTCGCTCGCGTATCGGTGATTCATTCTGCTAACCAGTAAGGCAACCCCGCCAGCCTAGCCGGGTCCT
CAACGACAGGAGCACGATCATGCGCACCCGTGGGGCCGCCATGCCGGCGATAATGGCCTGCTTCTCGCCG
AAACGTTTGGTGGCGGGACCAGTGACGAAGGCTTGAGCGAGGGCGTGCAAGATTCCGAATACCGCAAGCG
ACAGGCCGATCATCGTCGCGCTCCAGCGAAAGCGGTCCTCGCCGAAAATGACCCAGAGCGCTGCCGGCAC
CTGTCCTACGAGTTGCATGATAAAGAAGACAGTCATAAGTGCGGCGACGATAGTCATGCCCCGCGCCCAC
CGGAAGGAGCTGACTGGGTTGAAGGCTCTCAAGGGCATCGGTCGAGATCCCGGTGCCTAATGAGTGAGCT
AACTTACATTAATTGCGTTGCGCTCACTGCCCGCTTTCCAGTCGGGAAACCTGTCGTGCCAGCTGCATTA
ATGAATCGGCCAACGCGCGGGGAGAGGCGGTTTGCGTATTGGGCGCCAGGGTGGTTTTTCTTTTCACCAG
TGAGACGGGCAACAGCTGATTGCCCTTCACCGCCTGGCCCTGAGAGAGTTGCAGCAAGCGGTCCACGCTG
GTTTGCCCCAGCAGGCGAAAATCCTGTTTGATGGTGGTTAACGGCGGGATATAACATGAGCTGTCTTCGG
TATCGTCGTATCCCACTACCGAGATATCCGCACCAACGCGCAGCCCGGACTCGGTAATGGCGCGCATTGC
GCCCAGCGCCATCTGATCGTTGGCAACCAGCATCGCAGTGGGAACGATGCCCTCATTCAGCATTTGCATG
GTTTGTTGAAAACCGGACATGGCACTCCAGTCGCCTTCCCGTTCCGCTATCGGCTGAATTTGATTGCGAG
TGAGATATTTATGCCAGCCAGCCAGACGCAGACGCGCCGAGACAGAACTTAATGGGCCCGCTAACAGCGC
GATTTGCTGGTGACCCAATGCGACCAGATGCTCCACGCCCAGTCGCGTACCGTCTTCATGGGAGAAAATA
ATACTGTTGATGGGTGTCTGGTCAGAGACATCAAGAAATAACGCCGGAACATTAGTGCAGGCAGCTTCCA
CAGCAATGGCATCCTGGTCATCCAGCGGATAGTTAATGATCAGCCCACTGACGCGTTGCGCGAGAAGATT
GTGCACCGCCGCTTTACAGGCTTCGACGCCGCTTCGTTCTACCATCGACACCACCACGCTGGCACCCAGT
TGATCGGCGCGAGATTTAATCGCCGCGACAATTTGCGACGGCGCGTGCAGGGCCAGACTGGAGGTGGCAA
CGCCAATCAGCAACGACTGTTTGCCCGCCAGTTGTTGTGCCACGCGGTTGGGAATGTAATTCAGCTCCGC
CATCGCCGCTTCCACTTTTTCCCGCGTTTTCGCAGAAACGTGGCTGGCCTGGTTCACCACGCGGGAAACG
GTCTGATAAGAGACACCGGCATACTCTGCGACATCGTATAACGTTACTGGTTTCACATTCACCACCCTGA
ATTGACTCTCTTCCGGGCGCTATCATGCCATACCGCGAAAGGTTTTGCGCCATTCGATGGTGTCCGGGAT
CTCGACGCTCTCCCTTATGCGACTCCTGCATTAGGAAGCAGCCCAGTAGTAGGTTGAGGCCGTTGAGCAC
CGCCGCCGCAAGGAATGGTGCATGCAAGGAGATGGCGCCCAACAGTCCCCCGGCCACGGGGCCTGCCACC
ATACCCACGCCGAAACAAGCGCTCATGAGCCCGAAGTGGCGAGCCCGATCTTCCCCATCGGTGATGTCGG
CGATATAGGCGCCAGCAACCGCACCTGTGGCGCCGGTGATGCCGGCCACGATGCGTCCGGCGTAGAGGAT
CGAGATCTCGATCCCGCGAAATTAATACGACTCACTATAGGGGAATTGTGAGCGGATAACAATTCCCCTC
TAGAAATAATTTTGTTTAACTTTAAGAAGGAGATATACCATGAAAGAAATTTTGGCTGTAGTTGAAGCCG
TATCCAATGAAAAGGCGCTACCTCGCGAGAAGATTTTCGAAGCATTGGAAAGCGCGCTGGCGACAGCAAC
AAAGAAAAAATATGAACAAGAGATCGACGTCCGCGTACAGATCGATCGCAAAAGCGGTGATTTTGACACT
TTCCGTCGCTGGTTAGTTGTTGATGAAGTCACCCAGCCGACCAAGGAAATCACCCTTGAAGCCGCACGTT
ATGAAGATGAAAGCCTGAACCTGGGCGATTACGTTGAAGATCAGATTGAGTCTGTTACCTTTGACCGTAT
CACTACCCAGACGGCAAAACAGGTTATCGTGCAGAAAGTGCGTGAAGCCGAACGTGCGATGGTGGTTGAT
CAGTTCCGTGAACACGAAGGTGAAATCATCACCGGCGTGGTGAAAAAAGTAAACCGCGACAACATCTCTC
TGGATCTGGGCAACAACGCTGAAGCCGTGATCCTGCGCGAAGATATGCTGCCGCGTGAAAACTTCCGCCC
TGGCGACCGCGTTCGTGGCGTGCTCTATTCCGTTCGCCCGGAAGCGCGTGGCGCGCAACTGTTCGTCACT
CGTTCCAAGCCGGAAATGCTGATCGAACTGTTCCGTATTGAAGTGCCAGAAATCGGCGAAGAAGTGATTG
AAATTAAAGCAGCGGCTCGCGATCCGGGTTCTCGTGCGAAAATCGCGGTGAAAACCAACGATAAACGTAT
CGATCCGGTAGGTGCTTGCGTAGGTATGCGTGGCGCGCGTGTTCAGGCGGTGTCTACTGAACTGGGTGGC
GAGCGTATCGATATCGTCCTGTGGGATGATAACCCGGCGCAGTTCGTGATTAACGCAATGGCACCGGCAG
ACGTTGCTTCTATCGTGGTGGATGAAGATAAACACACTATGGACATCGCCGTTGAAGCCGGTAATCTGGC
GCAGGCGATTGGCCGTAACGGTCAGAACGTGCGTCTGGCTTCGCAACTGAGCGGTTGGGAACTCAACGTG
ATGACCGTTGACGACCTGCAAGCTAAGCATCAGGCGGAAGCGCACGCAGCGATCGACACCTTCACCAAAT
ATCTCGACATCGACGAAGACTTCGCGACTGTTCTGGTAGAAGAAGGCTTCTCGACGCTGGAAGAATTGGC
CTATGTGCCGATGAAAGAGCTGTTGGAAATCGAAGGCCTTGATGAGCCGACCGTTGAAGCACTGCGCGAG
CGTGCTAAAAATGCACTGGCCACCATTGCACAGGCCCAGGAAGAAAGCCTCGGTGATAACAAACCGGCTG
ACGATCTGCTGAACCTTGAAGGGGTAGATCGTGATTTGGCATTCAAACTGGCCGCCCGTGGCGTTTGTAC
GCTGGAAGATCTCGCCGAACAGGGCATTGATGATCTGGCTGATATCGAAGGGTTGACCGACGAAAAAGCC
GGAGCACTGATTATGGCTGCCCGTAATATTTGCTGGTTCGGTGACGAAGCGACTAGTGGTTCTGGTCATC
ACCATCACCATCACTCCGCGGGTGAGAATCTTTATTTTCAGGGCGCCATGGCAAATGATTCATGGATGAA
TCCTCTTGCCAAACAGTTTTCAAATATGGGATTGCTGAGTCAGACTGAAGATAATCCAAGCAGCAAAATG
GATTTGTCTGTAGGAAGCCTTTCAGATAAAAAATTTGATTAGGGTACCGGATCCGAATTCGAGCTCCGTC
GACAAGCTTGCGGCCGCACTCGAGCACCACCACCACCACCACTGAGATCCGGCTGCTAACAAAGCCCGAA
AGGAAGCTGAGTTGGCTGCTGCCACCGCTGAGCAATAACTAGCATAACCCCTTGGGGCCTCTAAACGGGT
CTTGAGGGGTTTTTTGCTGAAAGGAGGAACTATATCCGGAT
